>Addgene plasmid #57211 | PS-CFP2-Alpha-Actinin-19 | addgene full sequence | sequence record 210656 | Addgene NGS Result
TAATAGTAATCAATTACGGGGTCATTAGTTCATAGCCCATATATGGAGTTCCGCGTTACATAACTTACGG
TAAATGGCCCGCCTGGCTGACCGCCCAACGACCCCCGCCCATTGACGTCAATAATGACGTATGTTCCCAT
AGTAACGCCAATAGGGACTTTCCATTGACGTCAATGGGTGGAGTATTTACGGTAAACTGCCCACTTGGCA
GTACATCAAGTGTATCATATGCCAAGTACGCCCCCTATTGACGTCAATGACGGTAAATGGCCCGCCTGGC
ATTATGCCCAGTACATGACCTTATGGGACTTTCCTACTTGGCAGTACATCTACGTATTAGTCATCGCTAT
TACCATGGTGATGCGGTTTTGGCAGTACATCAATGGGCGTGGATAGCGGTTTGACTCACGGGGATTTCCA
AGTCTCCACCCCATTGACGTCAATGGGAGTTTGTTTTGGCACCAAAATCAACGGGACTTTCCAAAATGTC
GTAACAACTCCGCCCCATTGACGCAAATGGGCGGTAGGCGTGTACGGTGGGAGGTCTATATAAGCAGAGC
TGGTTTAGTGAACCGTCAGATCCGCTAGCGCTACCGGACTCAGATCTCGAGCTCAAGCTTCGCACCATCA
TGGACCATTATGATTCTCAGCAAACCAACGATTACATGCAGCCAGAAGAGGACTGGGACCGGGACCTGCT
CCTGGACCCGGCCTGGGAGAAGCAGCAGAGAAAGACATTCACGGCATGGTGTAACTCCCACCTCCGGAAG
GCGGGGACACAGATCGAGAACATCGAAGAGGACTTCCGGGATGGCCTGAAGCTCATGCTGCTGCTGGAGG
TCATCTCAGGTGAACGCTTGGCCAAGCCAGAGCGAGGCAAGATGAGAGTGCACAAGATCTCCAACGTCAA
CAAGGCCCTGGATTTCATAGCCAGCAAAGGCGTCAAACTGGTGTCCATCGGAGCCGAAGAAATCGTGGAT
GGGAATGTGAAGATGACCCTGGGCATGATCTGGACCATCATCCTGCGCTTTGCCATCCAGGACATCTCCG
TGGAAGAGACTTCAGCCAAGGAAGGGCTGCTCCTGTGGTGTCAGAGAAAGACAGCCCCTTACAAAAATGT
CAACATCCAGAACTTCCACATAAGCTGGAAGGATGGCCTCGGCTTCTGTGCTTTGATCCACCGACACCGG
CCCGAGCTGATTGACTACGGGAAGCTGCGGAAGGATGATCCACTCACAAATCTGAATACGGCTTTTGACG
TGGCAGAGAAGTACCTGGACATCCCCAAGATGCTGGATGCCGAAGACATCGTTGGAACTGCCCGACCGGA
TGAGAAAGCCATCATGACTTACGTGTCTAGCTTCTACCACGCCTTCTCTGGAGCCCAGAAGGCGGAGACA
GCAGCCAATCGCATCTGCAAGGTGTTGGCCGTCAACCAGGAGAACGAGCAGCTTATGGAAGACTACGAGA
AGCTGGCCAGTGATCTGTTGGAGTGGATCCGCCGCACAATCCCGTGGCTGGAGAACCGGGTGCCCGAGAA
CACCATGCATGCCATGCAACAGAAGCTGGAGGACTTCCGGGACTACCGGCGCCTGCACAAGCCGCCCAAG
GTGCAGGAGAAGTGCCAGCTGGAGATCAACTTCAACACGCTGCAGACCAAGCTGCGGCTCAGCAACCGGC
CTGCCTTCATGCCCTCTGAGGGCAGGATGGTCTCGGACATCAACAATGCCTGGGGCTGCCTGGAGCAGGT
GGAGAAGGGCTATGAGGAGTGGTTGCTGAATGAGATCCGGAGGCTGGAGCGACTGGACCACCTGGCAGAG
AAGTTCCGGCAGAAGGCCTCCATCCACGAGGCCTGGACTGACGGCAAAGAGGCCATGCTGCGACAGAAGG
ACTATGAGACCGCCACCCTCTCGGAGATCAAGGCCTTGCTCAAGAAGCATGAGGCCTTCGAGAGTGACCT
GGCTGCCCACCAGGACCGTGTGGAGCAGATTGCCGCCATCGCACAGGAGCTCAATGAGCTGGACTATTAT
GACTCACCCAGTGTCAACGCCCGTTGCCAAAAGATCTGTGACCAGTGGGACAATCTGGGGGCCCTAACTC
AGAAGCGAAGGGAAGCTCTGGAGCGGACCGAGAAACTGCTGGAGACCATTGACCAGCTGTACTTGGAGTA
TGCCAAGCGGGCTGCACCCTTCAACAACTGGATGGAGGGGGCCATGGAGGACCTGCAGGACACCTTCATT
GTGCACACCATTGAGGAGATCCAGGGACTGACCACAGCCCATGAGCAGTTCAAGGCCACCCTCCCTGATG
CCGACAAGGAGCGCCTGGCCATCCTGGGCATCCACAATGAGGTGTCCAAGATTGTCCAGACCTACCACGT
CAATATGGCGGGCACCAACCCCTACACAACCATCACGCCTCAGGAGATCAATGGCAAATGGGACCACGTG
CGGCAGCTGGTGCCTCGGAGGGACCAAGCTCTGACGGAGGAGCATGCCCGACAGCAGCACAATGAGAGGC
TACGCAAGCAGTTTGGAGCCCAGGCCAATGTCATCGGGCCCTGGATCCAGACCAAGATGGAGGAGATCGG
GAGGATCTCCATTGAGATGCATGGGACCCTGGAGGACCAGCTCAGCCACCTGCGGCAGTATGAGAAGAGC
ATCGTCAACTACAAGCCAAAGATTGATCAGCTGGAGGGCGACCACCAGCTCATCCAGGAGGCGCTCATCT
TCGACAACAAGCACACCAACTACACCATGGAGCACATCCGTGTGGGCTGGGAGCAGCTGCTCACCACCAT
CGCCAGGACCATCAATGAGGTAGAGAACCAGATCCTGACCCGGGATGCCAAGGGCATCAGCCAGGAGCAG
ATGAATGAGTTCCGGGCCTCCTTCAACCACTTTGACCGGGATCACTCCGGCACACTGGGTCCCGAGGAGT
TCAAAGCCTGCCTCATCAGCTTGGGTTATGATATTGGCAACGACCCCCAGGGAGAAGCAGAATTTGCCCG
CATCATGAGCATTGTGGACCCCAACCGCCTGGGGGTAGTGACATTCCAGGCCTTCATTGACTTCATGTCC
CGCGAGACAGCCGACACAGATACAGCAGACCAAGTCATGGCTTCCTTCAAGATCCTGGCTGGGGACAAGA
ACTACATTACCATGGACGAGCTGCGCCGCGAGCTGCCACCCGACCAGGCTGAGTACTGCATCGCGCGGAT
GGCCCCCTACACCGGCCCCGACTCCGTGCCAGGTGCTCTGGACTACATGTCCTTCTCCACGGCGCTGTAC
GGCGAGAGTGACCTCAAGCTTCGAATTCTGCAGTCGACGGTACCGCGGGCCCGGGATCCACCGGTCGCCA
CCATGAGCAAGGGCGCCGAGCTGTTCACCGGCATCGTGCCCATCCTGATCGAGCTGAATGGCGATGTGAA
TGGCCACAAGTTCAGCGTGAGCGGCGAGGGCGAGGGCGATGCCACCTACGGCAAGCTGACCCTGAAGTTC
ATCTGCACCACCGGCAAGCTGCCTGTGCCCTGGCCCACCCTGGTGGCCACCCTGAGCTACGGCGTGCAGT
GCTTCTCACGCTACCCCGATCACATGAAGCAGCACGACTTCTTCAAGAGCGCCATGCCTGAGGGCTACAT
CCAGGAGCGCACCATCTTCTTCGAGGATGACGGCAACTACAAGACGCGCGCCGAGGTGAAGTTCGAGGGC
GATACCCTGGTGAGTCGCATCGAGCTGACCGGCACTGATTTCAAGGAGGATGGCAACATCCTGGGCAATA
AGATGGAGTACAACTACAACGCCACCAATGTGTACATCGTGGCCGACAAGGCCAGGAATGGCATCAAGGT
GAACTTCAAGGTCCGCCACAACATCAAGGATGGCAGCGTGCAGCTGGCCGACCACTACCAGCAGAATACC
CCCATCGGCGATGGCCCTGTGCTGCTGCCCGATAACCACTACCTGTCCACCCAGAGCGCCCTGTCCAAGG
ACCCCAACGAGAAGCGCGATCACATGATCTACCTCGAGTTCGTGACCGCCGCCGCCATCACCCACGGCAT
GGATGAGCTGTACAAGTAAAGCGGCCGCGACTCTAGATCATAATCAGCCATACCACATTTGTAGAGGTTT
TACTTGCTTTAAAAAACCTCCCACACCTCCCCCTGAACCTGAAACATAAAATGAATGCAATTGTTGTTGT
TAACTTGTTTATTGCAGCTTATAATGGTTACAAATAAAGCAATAGCATCACAAATTTCACAAATAAAGCA
TTTTTTTCACTGCATTCTAGTTGTGGTTTGTCCAAACTCATCAATGTATCTTAAGGCGTAAATTGTAAGC
GTTAATATTTTGTTAAAATTCGCGTTAAATTTTTGTTAAATCAGCTCATTTTTTAACCAATAGGCCGAAA
TCGGCAAAATCCCTTATAAATCAAAAGAATAGACCGAGATAGGGT
[37 nt withheld, positions 4456-4492]
AAAGAACGTGGACTCCAACGTCAAAGG
[49 nt withheld, positions 4520-4568]
T
[91 nt withheld, positions 4570-4660]
G
[124 nt withheld, positions 4662-4785]
CAGGTGGCACTTTTCGGGGAAATGTGCGCGGAACCCCTATTTGTTTATTTTTCTAAATACATTCAAATAT
GTATCCGCTCATGAGACAATAACCCTGATAAATGCTTCAATAATATTGAAAAAGGAAGAGTCCTGAGGCG
GAAAGAACCAGCTGTGGAATGTGTGTCAGTTAGGGTGTGGAAAGTCCCCAGGCTCCCCAGCAGGCAGAAG
TATGCAAAGCATGCATCTCAATTAGTCAGCAACCAGGTGTGGAAAGTCCCCAGGCTCCCCAGCAGGCAGA
AGTATGCAAAGCATGCATCTCAATTAGTCAGCAACCATAGTCCCGCCCCTAACTCCGCCCATCCCGCCCC
TAACTCCGCCCAGTTCCGCCCATTCTCCGCCCCATGGCTGACTAATTTTTTTTATTTATGCAGAGGCCGA
GGCCGCCTCGGCCTCTGAGCTATTCCAGAAGTAGTGAGGAGGCTTTTTTGGAGGCCTAGGCTTTTGCAAA
GATCGATCAAGAGACAGGATGAGGATCGTTTCGCATGATTGAACAAGATGGATTGCACGCAGGTTCTCCG
GCCGCTTGGGTGGAGAGGCTATTCGGCTATGACTGGGCACAACAGACAATCGGCTGCTCTGATGCCGCCG
TGTTCCGGCTGTCAGCGCAGGGGCGCCCGGTTCTTTTTGTCAAGACCGACCTGTCCGGTGCCCTGAATGA
ACTGCAAGACGAGGCAGCGCGGCTATCGTGGCTGGCCACGACGGGCGTTCCTTGCGCAGCTGTGCTCGAC
GTTGTCACTGAAGCGGGAAGGGACTGGCTGCTATTGGGCGAAGTGCCGGGGCAGGATCTCCTGTCATCTC
ACCTTGCTCCTGCCGAGAAAGTATCCATCATGGCTGATGCAATGCGGCGGCTGCATACGCTTGATCCGGC
TACCTGCCCATTCGACCACCAAGCGAAACATCGCATCGAGCGAGCACGTACTCGGATGGAAGCCGGTCTT
GTCGATCAGGATGATCTGGACGAAGAGCATCAGGGGCTCGCGCCAGCCGAACTGTTCGCCAGGCTCAAGG
CGAGCATGCCCGACGGCGAGGATCTCGTCGTGACCCATGGCGATGCCTGCTTGCCGAATATCATGGTGGA
AAATGGCCGCTTTTCTGGATTCATCGACTGTGGCCGGCTGGGTGTGGCGGACCGCTATCAGGACATAGCG
TTGGCTACCCGTGATATTGCTGAAGAGCTTGGCGGCGAATGGGCTGACCGCTTCCTCGTGCTTTACGGTA
TCGCCGCTCCCGATTCGCAGCGCATCGCCTTCTATCGCCTTCTTGACGAGTTCTTCTGAGCGGGACTCTG
GGGTTCGAAATGACCGACCAAGCGACGCCCAACCTGCCATCACGAGATTTCGATTCCACCGCCGCCTTCT
ATGAAAGGTTGGGCTTCGGAATCGTTTTCCGGGACGCCGGCTGGATGATCCTCCAGCGCGGGGATCTCAT
GCTGGAGTTCTTCGCCCACCCTAGGGGGAGGCTAACTGAAACACGGAAGGAGACAATACCGGAAGGAACC
CGCGCTATGACGGCAATAAAAAGACAGAATAAAACGCACGGTGTTGGGTCGTTTGTTCATAAACGCGGGG
TTCGGTCCCAGGGCTGGCACTCTGTCGATACCCCACCGAGACCCCATTGGGGCCAATACGCCCGCGTTTC
TTCCTTTTCCCCACCCCACCCCCCAAGTTCGGGTGAAGGCCCAGGGCTCGCAGCCAACGTCGGGGCGGCA
GGCCCTGCCATAGCCTCAGGTTACTCATATATACTTTAGATTGATTTAAAACTTCATTTTTAATTTAAAA
GGATCTAGGTGAAGATCCTTTTTGATAATCTCATGACCAAAATCCCTTAACGTGAGTTTTCGTTCCACTG
AGCGTCAGACCCCGTAGAAAAGATCAAAGGATCTTCTTGAGATCCTTTTTTTCTGCGCGTAATCTGCTGC
TTGCAAACAAAAAAACCACCGCTACCAGCGGTGGTTTGTTTGCCGGATCAAGAGCTACCAACTCTTTTTC
CGAAGGTAACTGGCTTCAGCAGAGCGCAGATACCAAATACTGTTCTTCTAGTGTAGCCGTAGTTAGGCCA
CCACTTCAAGAACTCTGTAGCACCGCCTACATACCTCGCTCTGCTAATCCTGTTACCAGTGGCTGCTGCC
AGTGGCGATAAGTCGTGTCTTACCGGGTTGGACTCAAGACGATAGTTACCGGATAAGGCGCAGCGGTCGG
GCTGAACGGGGGGTTCGTGCACACAGCCCAGCTTGGAGCGAACGACCTACACCGAACTGAGATACCTACA
GCGTGAGCTATGAGAAAGCGCCACGCTTCCCGAAGGGAGAAAGGCGGACAGGTATCCGGTAAGCGGCAGG
GTCGGAACAGGAGAGCGCACGAGGGAGCTTCCAGGGGGAAACGCCTGGTATCTTTATAGTCCTGTCGGGT
TTCGCCACCTCTGACTTGAGCGTCGATTTTTGTGATGCTCGTCAGGGGGGCGGAGCCTATGGAAAAACGC
CAGCAACGCGGCCTTTTTACGGTTCCTGGCCTTTTGCTGGCCTTTTGCTCACATGTTCTTTCCTGCGTTA
TCCCCTGATTCTGTGGATAACCGTATTACCGCCATGCATTAGTTAT
Features (pLannotate 1.2.2; 16 found; start..end, strand, type, name):
     54..357     +  enhancer       CMV enhancer: human cytomegalovirus immediate early enhancer
    358..561     +  promoter       CMV promoter: human cytomegalovirus (CMV) immediate early promoter
    584..622     +  misc_feature   MCS (fragment): multiple cloning site
    630..3305    +  CDS            ACTN1: ACTN1_HUMAN - Experimental evidence at protein level: Swiss-Prot protein existence level 1. F-actin cross-linking protein which is thought to anchor actin to a variety of intracellular structures. This is a bundling protein. From Homo sapiens (Human).
   3303..3349    +  misc_feature   MCS (fragment): multiple cloning site
   3363..4079    +  CDS            PS-CFP2: photoswitchable cyan-to-green fluorescent protein mammalian codon-optimized
   4096..4179    +  CDS            large T antigen (fragment): large T antigen from SV40 (simian virus 40)
   4202..4323    +  polyA_signal   SV40 poly(A) signal: SV40 polyadenylation signal
   4357..4785    -  rep_origin     f1 ori (sequence partly withheld): f1 bacteriophage origin of replication; arrow indicates direction of (+) strand synthesis
   4812..4916    +  promoter       AmpR promoter: bla
   4918..5275    +  promoter       SV40 promoter: SV40 enhancer and early promoter
   5310..6104    +  CDS            NeoR/KanR: aminoglycoside phosphotransferase from Tn5; aph(3')-II (or nptII); confers resistance to neomycin, kanamycin, and G418 (Geneticin®)
   6125..6277    +  CDS            ble (fragment): BLE_KLEPN - Experimental evidence at protein level: Swiss-Prot protein existence level 1. Binding protein with a strong affinity to the bleomycin family of antibiotics. Binds to CL990; an antimitotic-antibiotic compound. From Klebsiella pneumoniae.
   6336..6383    +  polyA_signal   HSV TK poly(A) signal: herpes simplex virus thymidine kinase polyadenylation signal (Cole and Stacy, 1985)
   6474..6490    -  polyA_signal   bGH poly(A) signal (fragment): bovine growth hormone polyadenylation signal
   6712..7300    +  rep_origin     ori: high-copy-number ColE1/pMB1/pBR322/pUC origin of replication
