[The description below was written by a language model from this plasmid's Addgene catalogue record and pLannotate feature annotations shown in this document.]
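Description:
PS-CFP2-Alpha-Actinin-19 is a mammalian expression plasmid built on a PS-CFP2 fluorescent-protein backbone, with a sequenced length of 7,421 nt. It expresses human alpha-actinin 1 (ACTN1) fused at its C terminus to PS-CFP2. The fusion is transcribed from the human cytomegalovirus immediate early enhancer and promoter. The ACTN1 coding sequence is joined to the mammalian codon-optimized PS-CFP2 open reading frame through a short stretch of residual multiple cloning site that serves as a linker. An SV40 polyadenylation signal terminates the transcript. The small large T antigen fragment annotated just upstream of that signal is most likely part of the SV40-derived 3' region rather than a functional element.

The plasmid is propagated in E. coli through a high-copy ColE1/pUC-type origin, and it also carries an f1 phage origin. One NeoR/KanR gene (Tn5 aminoglycoside phosphotransferase) provides selection in both hosts. A bacterial bla-type promoter drives it for kanamycin resistance, and the SV40 enhancer/early promoter drives it for G418 selection of transfected mammalian cells, with an HSV TK polyadenylation signal downstream. The short ble and bGH poly(A) fragments in the annotation appear to be partial matches without an evident role.

ACTN1 is an F-actin cross-linking and bundling protein that anchors actin to intracellular structures, so the fusion acts as a localization marker for alpha-actinin-containing structures in live cells. PS-CFP2 is photoswitchable from cyan to green. The record lists excitation/emission of 400/468 nm for one state and 490/511 nm for the other. This switching allows a chosen subpopulation of the tagged protein to be converted and followed over time.
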