Addgene plasmid #57211: PS-CFP2-Alpha-Actinin-19
Purpose: Localization: Alpha Actinin, Excitation: 400 / 490, Emission: 468 / 511
Depositing lab: Michael Davidson. Depositing organization: Florida State University, Tallahassee.
Backbone
  Vector backbone: PS-CFP2
  Backbone size w/o insert (bp): 4750
  Vector type: Mammalian Expression
  Selectable markers: Neomycin (select with G418)
Growth in bacteria
  Bacterial resistance: Kanamycin, 50 μg/mL
  Growth temperature: 37°C
  Growth strain: DH5alpha
  Copy number: High Copy
Gene/Insert
  Gene/Insert name: Alpha-Actinin (alt name: NM_001102.3)
  Species: H. sapiens (human)
  Entrez Gene: ACTN1 (a.k.a. BDPLT15)
  Promoter: CMV
  Tag / fusion protein: PS-CFP2 (C terminal on insert)
  Cloning method: Unknown
  Sequencing primers: 5′ CMV-F; 3′ SV40pA-R
Terms and licenses: Academic/Nonprofit Terms; Industry Terms
Depositor comments: . Excitation = 400 / 490; Emission = 468 / 511
How to cite: PS-CFP2-Alpha-Actinin-19 was a gift from Michael Davidson (Addgene plasmid # 57211 ; http://n2t.net/addgene:57211 ; RRID:Addgene_57211)
