>Addgene plasmid #57211 | PS-CFP2-Alpha-Actinin-19 | depositor partial sequence | sequence record 88350 | insert sequence
GTGACGTCAGATCCGCTAGCGCTACCGGACTCAGATCTCGAGCTCAAGCTTCGCACCATCATGGACCATT
ATGATTCTCAGCAAACCAACGATTACATGCAGCCAGAAGAGGACTGGGACCGGGACCTGCTCCTGGACCC
GGCCTGGGAGAAGCAGCAGAGAAAGACATTCACGGCATGGTGTAACTCCCACCTCCGGAAGGCGGGGACA
CAGATCGAGAACATCGAAGAGGACTTCCGGGATGGCCTGAAGCTCATGCTGCTGCTGGAGGTCATCTCAG
GTGAACGCTTGGCCAAGCCAGAGCGAGGCAAGATGAGAGTGCACAAGATCTCCAACGTCAACAAGGCCCT
GGATTTCATAGCCAGCAAAGGCGTCAAACTGGTGTCCATCGGAGCCGAAGAAATCGTGGATGGGAATGTG
AAGATGACCCTGGGCATGATCTGGACCATCATCCTGCGCTTTGCCATCCAGGACATCTCCGTGGAAGAGA
CTTCAGCCAAGGAAGGGCTGCTCCTGTGGTGTCAGAGAAAGACAGCCCCTTACAAAAATGTCAACATCCA
GAACTTCCACATAAGCTGGAAGGATGGCCTCGGCTTCTGTGCTTTGATCCACCGACACCGGCCCGAGCTG
ATTGACTACGGGAAGCTGCGGAAGGATGATCCACTCACAAATCTGAATACGGCTTTTGACGTGGCAGAGA
AGTACCTGGACATCCCCAAGATGCTGGATGCCGAAGACATCGTTGGAACTGCCCGACCGGATGAGAAAGC
CATCATGACTTACGTGTCTAGCTTCTACCACGCCTTCTCTGGAGCCCAGAAGGCGGAGACAGCAGCCAAT
CGCATCTGCAAGGTGTTGGCCGTCAACCAGGAGAACGAGCAGCTTATGGAAGACTACGAGAAGCTGGCCA
GTGATCTGTTGGAGTGGATCCGCCGCACAATCCCGTGGCTGGAGAACCGGGTGCCCGAGAACACCATGCA
TGCCATGCAACAGAAGCTGGAGGACTTCCGGGACTACCGGCGCCTGCACAAGCCGCCCAAGGTGCAGGAG
AAGTGCCAGCTGGAGATCAACTTCAACACGCTGCAGACCAAGCTGCGGCTCAGCAACCGGCCTGCCTTCA
TGCCCTCTGAGGGCAGGATGGTCTCGGACATCAACAATGCCTGGGGCTGCCTGGAGCAGGTGGAGAAGGG
CTATGAGGAGTGGTTGCTGAATGAGATCCGGAGGCTGGAGCGACTGGACCACCTGGCAGAGAAGTTCCGG
CAGAAGGCCTCCATCCACGAGGCCTGGACTGACGGCAAAGAGGCCATGCTGCGACAGAAGGACTATGAGA
CCGCCACCCTCTCGGAGATCAAGGCCTTGCTCAAGAAGCATGAGGCCTTCGAGAGTGACCTGGCTGCCCA
CCAGGACCGTGTGGAGCAGATTGCCGCCATCGCACAGGAGCTCAATGAGCTGGACTATTATGACTCACCC
AGTGTCAACGCCCGTTGCCAAAAGATCTGTGACCAGTGGGACAATCTGGGGGCCCTAACTCAGAAGCGAA
GGGAAGCTCTGGAGCGGACCGAGAAACTGCTGGAGACCATTGACCAGCTGTACTTGGAGTATGCCAAGCG
GGCTGCACCCTTCAACAACTGGATGGAGGGGGCCATGGAGGACCTGCAGGACACCTTCATTGTGCACACC
ATTGAGGAGATCCAGGGACTGACCACAGCCCATGAGCAGTTCAAGGCCACCCTCCCTGATGCCGACAAGG
AGCGCCTGGCCATCCTGGGCATCCACAATGAGGTGTCCAAGATTGTCCAGACCTACCACGTCAATATGGC
GGGCACCAACCCCTACACAACCATCACGCCTCAGGAGATCAATGGCAAATGGGACCACGTGCGGCAGCTG
GTGCCTCGGAGGGACCAAGCTCTGACGGAGGAGCATGCCCGACAGCAGCACAATGAGAGGCTACGCAAGC
AGTTTGGAGCCCAGGCCAATGTCATCGGGCCCTGGATCCAGACCAAGATGGAGGAGATCGGGAGGATCTC
CATTGAGATGCATGGGACCCTGGAGGACCAGCTCAGCCACCTGCGGCAGTATGAGAAGAGCATCGTCAAC
TACAAGCCAAAGATTGATCAGCTGGAGGGCGACCACCAGCTCATCCAGGAGGCGCTCATCTTCGACAACA
AGCACACCAACTACACCATGGAGCACATCCGTGTGGGCTGGGAGCAGCTGCTCACCACCATCGCCAGGAC
CATCAATGAGGTAGAGAACCAGATCCTGACCCGGGATGCCAAGGGCATCAGCCAGGAGCAGATGAATGAG
TTCCGGGCCTCCTTCAACCACTTTGACCGGGATCACTCCGGCACACTGGGTCCCGAGGAGTTCAAAGCCT
GCCTCATCAGCTTGGGTTATGATATTGGCAACGACCCCCAGGGAGAAGCAGAATTTGCCCGCATCATGAG
CATTGTGGACCCCAACCGCCTGGGGGTAGTGACATTCCAGGCCTTCATTGACTTCATGTCCCGCGAGACA
GCCGACACAGATACAGCAGACCAAGTCATGGCTTCCTTCAAGATCCTGGCTGGGGACAAGAACTACATTA
CCATGGACGAGCTGCGCCGCGAGCTGCCACCCGACCAGGCTGAGTACTGCATCGCGCGGATGGCCCCCTA
CACCGGCCCCGACTCCGTGCCAGGTGCTCTGGACTACATGTCCTTCTCCACGGCGCTGTACGGCGAGAGT
GACCTCAAGCTTCGAATTCTGCAGTCGACGGTACCGCGGGCCCGGGATCCACCGGTCGCCACCATGAGCA
AGGGCGCCGAGCTGTTCACCGGCATCGTGCCCATCCTGATCGAGCTGAATGGCGATGTGAATGGCCACAA
GTTCAGCGTGAGCGGCGAGGGCGAGGGCGATGCCACCTACGGCAAGCTGACCCTGAAGTTCATCTGCACC
ACCGGCAAGCTGCCTGTGCCCTGGCCCACCCTGGTGGCCACCCTGAGCTACGGCGTGCAGTGCTTCTCAC
GCTACCCCGATCACATGAAGCAGCACGACTTCTTCAAGAGCGCCATGCCTGAGGGCTACATCCAGGAGCG
CACCATCTTCTTCGAGGATGACGGCAACTACAAGACGCGCGCCGAGGTGAAGTTCGAGGGCGATACCCTG
GTGAGTCGCATCGAGCTGACCGGCACTGATTTCAAGGAGGATGGCAACATCCTGGGCAATAAGATGGAGT
ACAACTACAACGCCACCAATGTGTACATCGTGGCCGACAAGGCCAGGAATGGCATCAAGGTGAACTTCAA
GGTCCGCCACAACATCAAGGATGGCAGCGTGCAGCTGGCCGACCACTACCAGCAGAATACCCCCATCGGC
GATGGCCCTGTGCTGCTGCCCGATAACCACTACCTGTCCACCCAGAGCGCCCTGTCCAAGGACCCCAACG
AGAAGCGCGATCACATGATCTACCTCGAGTTCGTGACCGCCGCCGCCATCACCCACGGCATGGATGAGCT
GTACAAGTAAAGCGGCCGCGACTCTAGATCATAATCAGCCATACCACATT
